Addgene plasmid #61575: Snap25-LSL-2A-GFP targeting vector
Purpose: Target a Cre-dependent GFP expression cassette to the stop codon of the mouse Snap25 gene
Depositing lab: Hongkui Zeng. Depositing organization: Allen Institute. Publication: Transgenic mice for intersectional targeting of neural sensors and effectors with high specificity and performance. Madisen L, Garner AR, Shimaoka D, Chuong AS, Klapoetke NC, Li L, van der Bourg A, Niino Y, Egolf L, Monetti C, Gu H, Mills M, Cheng A, Tasic B, Nguyen TN, Sunkin SM, Benucci A, Nagy A, Miyawaki A, Helmchen F, Empson RM, Knopfel T, Boyden ES, Reid RC, Carandini M, Zeng H. Neuron. 2015 Mar 4;85(5):942-58. doi: 10.1016/j.neuron.2015.02.022. PubMed 25741722.
Backbone
  Vector backbone: pBS SK2+
  Backbone size w/o insert (bp): 2959
  Total vector size (bp): 18606
  Modifications to backbone: MCS region was modified
  Vector type: Mouse Targeting, Cre/Lox
  Selectable markers: Neomycin (select with G418)
Growth in bacteria
  Bacterial resistance: Kanamycin, 50 μg/mL
  Growth temperature: 30°C
  Growth strain: Stbl2
  Growth instructions: Grow in 15 microg/ml kanamycin
  Copy number: High Copy
Gene/Insert
  Gene/Insert name: Snap25-LSL-2A-GFP
  Species: M. musculus (mouse); Aequorea victoria
  Insert size (bp): 15647
  Cloning method: Ligation Independent Cloning
  Sequencing primers: 5′ TCTTCGCTATTACGCCAGCT; 3′ AACAGCTATGACCATG
Terms and licenses: Academic/Nonprofit Terms; Industry Terms: Not Available to Industry
How to cite: Snap25-LSL-2A-GFP targeting vector was a gift from Hongkui Zeng (Addgene plasmid # 61575 ; http://n2t.net/addgene:61575 ; RRID:Addgene_61575)
