[The description below was written by a language model from this plasmid's Addgene catalogue record and pLannotate feature annotations shown in this document.]
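Description:
Snap25-LSL-2A-GFP targeting vector is an 18.6 kb mouse gene-targeting plasmid built on a pBluescript SK-type backbone with a modified multiple cloning site. It is designed to knock a Cre-dependent GFP cassette in at the stop codon of the mouse Snap25 gene by homologous recombination. The backbone supplies a high-copy ColE1/pUC origin, an f1 origin, flanking T7 and T3 promoters and lacZα remnants. The feature table shows an intact AmpR gene, but the catalogue lists kanamycin as the bacterial selection. That fits the NeoR/KanR gene in the insert, which is driven by tandem PGK and EM7 promoters and so confers kanamycin resistance in E. coli and G418 resistance in mammalian cells.

The roughly 15.6 kb insert contains long unannotated stretches on either side of the cassette, presumably the Snap25 homology arms; the upstream one includes short SNAP25 coding matches that likely mark the final exons. Directly after the last coding segment sits a loxP-flanked PGK polyadenylation signal (the "LSL" stop), followed by an F2A peptide, EGFP, WPRE and a bGH poly(A) signal. Before recombination, transcripts should terminate at the floxed poly(A). After Cre excises it, F2A-EGFP is expected to become joined to the Snap25 coding sequence, so that the endogenous locus yields SNAP25 and GFP as separate polypeptides.

Downstream, φC31 attB and attP sites bracket the PGK-EM7-Neo selection cassette together with an intron fragment, a partial hygromycin resistance gene and an SV40 poly(A). This arrangement would allow integrase-mediated removal of the marker, and the partial HygR gene may serve later cassette exchange, though the record does not state its purpose. The associated work concerns transgenic mouse lines for intersectional targeting of neural sensors and effectors.
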