Features (pLannotate 1.2.2; 30 found; start..end, strand, type, name):
     30..458     -  rep_origin     f1 ori (sequence partly withheld): f1 bacteriophage origin of replication; arrow indicates direction of (+) strand synthesis
    463..618     -  CDS            lacZα (fragment): LacZα fragment of β-galactosidase; lacZ fragment
    626..644     +  promoter       T7 promoter: promoter for bacteriophage T7 RNA polymerase
   3371..3517    +  CDS            SNAP25 (fragment): SNP25_BOVIN - Experimental evidence at protein level: Swiss-Prot protein existence level 1. t-SNARE involved in the molecular regulation of neurotransmitter release. May play an important role in the synaptic function of specific neuronal systems. Associates with proteins involved in vesicle docking and membrane fusion. Regulates plasma membrane recycling through its interaction with CENPF. Modulates the gating characteristics of the delayed rectifier voltage-dependent potassium channel KCNB1 in pancreatic beta cells (By similarity). From Bos taurus (Bovine).
   7208..7273    +  CDS            snap25b (fragment): SN25B_DANRE - Also known as Snap From Danio rerio (Zebrafish) (Brachydanio rerio).
   7274..7307    -  protein_bind   loxP: Cre-mediated recombination occurs in the 8-bp core sequence (GCATACAT). Cre recombinase
   7333..7794    +  polyA_signal   PGK poly(A) signal: mouse phosphoglycerate kinase 1 polyadenylation signal
   7801..7834    -  protein_bind   loxP: Cre-mediated recombination occurs in the 8-bp core sequence (GCATACAT). Cre recombinase
   7864..7929    +  CDS            F2A: 2A peptide from foot-and-mouth disease virus polyprotein Eukaryotic ribosomes fail to insert a peptide bond between the Gly and Pro residues, yielding separate polypeptides.
   7930..8646    +  CDS            EGFP: the original enhanced GFP (Yang et al., 1996) mammalian codon-optimized
   8681..9269    +  misc_feature   WPRE: woodchuck hepatitis virus posttranscriptional regulatory element
   9288..9495    +  polyA_signal   bGH poly(A) signal: bovine growth hormone polyadenylation signal
   9549..9582    +  protein_bind   attB: minimal attB site for the φC31 integrase (Groth et al., 2000) phage φC31 integrase
   9609..10108   +  promoter       PGK promoter: mouse phosphoglycerate kinase 1 promoter
  10125..10172   +  promoter       EM7 promoter: synthetic bacterial promoter&nbsp
  10191..10994   +  CDS            NeoR/KanR: aminoglycoside phosphotransferase from Tn5; aph(3')-II (or nptII); confers resistance to neomycin, kanamycin, and G418 (Geneticin®)
  11004..11465   +  polyA_signal   PGK poly(A) signal: mouse phosphoglycerate kinase 1 polyadenylation signal
  11520..11599   +  intron         chimeric intron (fragment): chimera between introns from human β-globin and immunoglobulin heavy chain genes
  11639..12151   +  CDS            HygR (fragment): aminoglycoside phosphotransferase from E. coli confers resistance to hygromycin
  12152..12236   +  CDS            large T antigen (fragment): large T antigen from SV40 (simian virus 40)
  12259..12380   +  polyA_signal   SV40 poly(A) signal: SV40 polyadenylation signal
  12381..12419   +  protein_bind   phage φC31 attP (fragment): attachment site of phage φC31 phage φC31 integrase
  16418..16436   -  promoter       T3 promoter: promoter for bacteriophage T3 RNA polymerase
  16479..16501   -  protein_bind   lac operator (fragment): The lac repressor binds to the lac operator to inhibit transcription in E. coli. This inhibition can be relieved by adding lactose or isopropyl-β-D-thiogalactopyranoside (IPTG). lac repressor encoded by lacI
  16505..16535   -  promoter       lac promoter: promoter for the E. coli lac operon
  16550..16571   -  protein_bind   CAP binding site: CAP binding activates transcription in the presence of cAMP. E. coli catabolite activator protein
  16584..16676   -  CDS            lacI (fragment): lac repressor; lacI; The lac repressor binds to the lac operator to inhibit transcription in E. coli. This inhibition can be relieved by adding lactose or isopropyl-β-D-thiogalactopyranoside (IPTG).
  16859..17447   -  rep_origin     ori: high-copy-number ColE1/pMB1/pBR322/pUC origin of replication
  17618..18478   -  CDS            AmpR: β-lactamase; bla; confers resistance to ampicillin, carbenicillin, and related antibiotics
  18479..18583   -  promoter       AmpR promoter: bla
>Addgene plasmid #61575 | Snap25-LSL-2A-GFP targeting vector | depositor full sequence | sequence record 100358 | Snap25-LSL-2A-GFP targeting vector sequence 18606 bps
CTAAATTGTAAGCGTTAATATTTTGTTAAAATTCGCGTTAAATTTTTGTTAAATCAGCTCATTTTTTAAC
CAATAGGCCGAAATCGGCAAAATCCCTTATAAATCAAAAGAATAGACCGAGATAGGGT
[37 nt withheld, positions 129-165]
AAAGAACGTGGACTCCAACGTCAAAGG
[49 nt withheld, positions 193-241]
T
[91 nt withheld, positions 243-333]
G
[124 nt withheld, positions 335-458]
CCCATTCGCCATTCAGGCTGCGCAACTGTTGGGAAGGGCGATCGGTGCGGGCCTCTTCGCTATTACGCCA
GCTGGCGAAAGGGGGATGTGCTGCAAGGCGATTAAGTTGGGTAACGCCAGGGTTTTCCCAGTCACGACGT
TGTAAAACGACGGCCAGTGAGCGCGCGTAATACGACTCACTATAGGGCGAATTGGGTACCAACGCCGGCG
TTATCCAGAAGCGATCGCAGGTCAGCTTCTCAGGGCACAGAGCAGGGGAAGTCAAAGACCTGATTTAGAG
TAGGAAAAGGAGGAAAAAGTGGAATACACATTAACCACTTCTTTTGAGATCTAGAAGCATAAATAAATAA
ATAAATAAATAAATAAATAAATACCTATTTTAAAAGCTCAAATTATATGTCAGCCAATATCTTGGCCTGA
GGAAAGGAAACCACTAAGCAGAAAAACAGCCAAATATTTTCTATGACAAAGGAAAGATTAAAGTTATTAT
ATTTTTGGGCATGCTCCCCCCAATTCATTCCATACAACCACCAGTTTGTTTTAACCAGAAAAGCGTAATT
TTGTCAAAGAAAGTGTAAGCCTTATCAATTAAAACAGTTTAGACTTATTACATATCAACAAACAGTTCTC
AACCTGTGAGTTATAACTGCTTTAGCAAACCTCTGTCTCCAGAAATAATTACAGTACAATTGAAAACAGT
AGCAAAATTGTACTTATGATGTAGCAACAAAAATAATTTTCTATTACATGAGAATCTGCATTAAAGGATT
GCAGCATGAAGCAGGCTGAGAATCAATGATATACACTGTTATACCAGAACTCAGCATAGGTGAAGATATT
TGTCTTCCTAATTATTTATCTCTAAGTTATTGTAGTTATTGGCCAATCAATTATGCTGGTATTCAAATGT
GAGCCATAAGTCATAGGGTCTAGATATGCCTTACAAATGACAATTCTAATTTTGCCTCCATCTGCTTACA
AGGAAACTCAATTAATAATTTGTAAGCCAGTGGTTGTAAAAGTATGGACTATGGGAGATCCGAAGAAAGA
AAGAAAGAAAGAAAGAAAGAAAGAAAGAAAGAAAGAAAGAAAGAAAGAAAGGAAGGAAGGAAGGAAGGAA
GGAAGGAAGGAAGGAAGGAAGGAAGGAAGGAAGGAAGGAAGGAAGGAAGGGGGAAGCAGGGAAAAATGCA
AGAAGGAAAGACAGAGGGACACGCGCCAATATTTAATCCACAGCAATTCAATCCAAATATCTTGACAACT
GACACAAGCATCTCTGATTTGTACAGCTCTGGTGTTCCACTGTGCTTTAGGGATGGAAGTAGTTGTGGTA
CAGAAACTTGTTCATGGTTGATGATCACTCAAATGAAATGTAAATGATAGGAGGTTTTCTCTTAATCTTT
AAATTTGCTCTGTCTCAGGCTGATATATATCTTAGTGGAGCCAAGCATAGTGGCATAGGACTCTAATCCC
AGCACTCATCAGGTCTGAGTTCTCAAAGTCAGCTTGGGCTATATATGGAGACAAGGTTGCAAGCAAAACA
AAACAAACAATAGACAAAAGTTATAATATGCCAGTGTACTTTGGGAGTTGCCATGGGAAAAGGAGTTTAA
ACCTTCCGTTTTTAGCTCATTACTGTAACTAGTAAGAAAATTCTGTAATAAGTGCTTTCTATTTGCAGTA
AGATGCCTGCTGTTTGCAATAGAGTGCCTTCTTAGCCTTCAAGTTGGCCTTTGGAAACGTGGTAAAGTGC
TTTGTGAGCCAGCTCCCGCCCTCCATTCCTACCCATACAAGTGAAACCACCAGATTCACGTTTTTATGCT
CCAAAAGCACCTGTTCCAATGCCCCTACCAAACCTATGACATCAACATGTGTGTGTATAAGAATCACCAT
GAAAAAGCAGTTCCTTTAAATCTCTTAGGAGTTCTCAAAATCAAGTGTATAACTGCTGTCTACATTGCCA
CAGACCCCAAGGTGGGAGAGCAATGAGCACTGAGATTTGCTACCTGACTTTCTTCACTCATCCTCAAGTT
GAATCTTGGAAATCTATTTTTCAGACAAACAAAGCAAAACAAAACAAAAATAAACCATAGTCTCTATATA
ATTTTGCCTCCATCCTCTGCCCTAGAGTTCCTCAGAATAGATGATTTTATCTTCCCCAAAATAAATTAGG
GTATGAGATGGCTGAGGAATGTCTCAGCAATAAAACACTTGCTGTTCAGGGGAGTTCATATGCCCAAAAG
CCATGTTAATGCCAGTTGTGATAGTGTACACCTAACATTCTTGTGTACCTGTGGTGACATGGGAAGTGGG
AAGGATAAGCCCACTCATGACATGTGTGGTGATGAGCAAGACACCCTGGTAGACATGATAGAGAGCAATG
ACTTATACCTAGCTGCTCTCTGACCTTCACATGGGTCAGATGCCAGGACACACACACACAAATATACATT
AAAAATAAGTAAAATAATAACTAAGAAGGTGAAAATTACATAATTTTAGAAATCATAAAAGTAAATACAT
CAGTGTGTTTAATATGAACTATAAATTCAAAGCAGATGCAGAGTGCATATTTGTAATACTAACACTGGGA
AAGATGAGAAGGGTGAATCAAGAGTTCAGCCAGCCTTGGCTTTATAGCCAAACCCTATTGGAGAAAGATA
CAGCGAGAGAACTCAAAGCTCCCAAATACAGTATTTGTATTAGTACAGAAGTATTCTACCTTTAAACTAC
ACTTTGAGCTCAAAACATCAGTTTTAAAATTTCACTTGAAATTGACAAATGTTGTTAAAACATGTTGGCG
TATTGAATAAGAATTAGGACTATTACTAGCTGTGTGTATTCTTCCCACAAGCTCTACCCCTTGGTAACAA
CTTTCTTCTTGCTCTGTCTTCCAAAATTGCTCTTTGGCTCCCAGGGTAACAAATGATGCCCGGGAAAATG
AGATGGATGAGAACCTGGAGCAGGTGAGCGGCATCATCGGAAACCTCCGCCATATGGCTCTAGACATGGG
CAATGAGATTGACACCCAGAATCGCCAGATCGACAGGATCATGGAGAAGGTGAGTCTACAGTTCTCAGGT
GCTTACTACTTATTGCCACGACATCCACGCAATCAGTAGTTGCTGGATACTTTGCCCTTCATATTTCAAA
ACAAAAAGCATGAGACTCAGCAGCAGAACTGGGGTGAAGATTAAAATGCAGTTTGGGTTTCAATGGATTG
TGAGTGCTGGGTATTGAGCACAGTGCCATGGGTATGCTAGAAGACTGTTCCACCAATGAGTTACACTCCT
ACCCCAGGCCATACGACTGAATGTAGTTGATATTTCTCTATCTCTCCCATGCCAGGCATGTGCTAGGCAC
TTAGAACACATGAAAATGAGACAGAATATATTTTCGCTGCCAAGGAATTTGTATCAGGACACAGAAACCA
TGAAACAATTCACCATACAAATCAGACACTAATTCTTTCCTTGCATTCTCATCCCCAATCGCATGAATAT
TAATTATAATCTTTTTACGTGTCCAAATGCCAAGAGGAGAGATGTGTGCATCAAGAGTTTAACAATGATT
TTATGTGAATATATGTGAGACCCTGAAGTTCTTAATCTGAGATTTTGGAGTCTCTTTTTATCTTTTCCAT
TGCCAAGAATAGAGTGGGTTCTTTTTTACATCTTTTGAATTACAAAGCTAAGTAATAGTTTCTGGATCTC
CAAGCATTCTTCAGTGCCGTGAAGGGATGAAGAGACAGGATTGTGTCACATATGGTCCAGATAAACGATA
TATGACCACATAATATTTTGCCTGATTGGTATTGAACTACACATATGTCAGAGCTGGCTAGAAAAATGCT
TGTGTTTTGCTTAAGTTTGCAAGTTACAACATGCTTGTCATGGGTAAGCAGCTTTTGCTCTCATAAAGCT
TTTAATGCTGTGTGAGCCAATGGATTTTAGAACCATGTTGAAAGGTTCAAAAAGTGTTGGAACCAATTCA
GCCTGACCTAAGCTGTTACAGCTCTAAAGGAAAAATGAACAGAGAAATAATTTCTCCGCTGTTTTCCAGA
AAGGAAACAATCTGAGAAAACAGGAAGTGCTTGTTTTCTATCACTGAACCAAATTGACTCAGAAGCAAGG
AGATAACTCAACAAAGCCAAGCAGGGTTCCAGAGAAGAGATTTTTTTTTTTTTTTTCTAACTTAAGAGGT
CAAAATGTTGAGAAACTGTCTTGGAAAAAGAATTTTTTATCCTCTTGTAAAGACAGCAGAAGCCACGTTC
TAATACCTATGCCAGTATAATTCTCTAGAACGGCGAGAACTTTCTGTATTTAGCTGTTCAACTACCAATA
AAGGTGTACACAGGGATAAAAGTTTAAGGAAAGGCTAGACAAGTTGATGGGAAGCAGCTGCTCTGGCTTG
CTTAAACCCTAGACTGCTGAGTCACTGAGATAGAGCTAAAGGGTATAATTGCCTTACAATAATTAGCATA
TCTTGGCTGATATTTGCAATAGAATCCCACACACAAAGTCACAATTGGACACCATTTAAACAGCCCATTT
GAGTCTGGCTGATCATGTTACTGAGCTACAGTATTCCCTCTTTCTCAAGGAAGTTCTTGTCTTTGAGAAC
TGTACCAGAAGTCTCAGTATGTATAAGGTTGAGTTAAAACCGCACAGTAGGCAAAGCAAAGAGAATTTTC
TTCTCTCCTGGTCCCACTATGATCTTCTCTCGTCATCATTTGGGTTGAGAGAGAATTCTGGGAAGTTCAA
AACAGAGTTTTGATATAGTCTTCTGGATTTTTAAGTCATTGCTTTGTGGGTTTGCTTATGTGTGTTTATA
TGTACAAACTATCAAAGTTACAAGCACATTGTTCTTCTAGAATACTTGAAATTAGAAGTAAGTTTCCATC
CCAAGCTTCATACTGGTGCTAATGAAACAATAAAGATATTCAAACTCCAAAGTAAGGTTTGGTGAAAGAA
AATGTGCTGTGATCCAGCGATGTGGTCCTCAAGGTCTTCCACCAGTGGAGGCCACTGAGCTTGAGAAATA
AGACAACAGCTTAGAAATGGGATTTGTAGTTCACCAGCTCTATGAACTGGGGAACATTTTAACTCTGGAT
GTGCTGGTGTATGACATAGACACAGTTGTAGATGTGTGATGTGGGCCAGTGCAGCACCTGCCTGAAGCTA
AGGGCTCAATGTACTCAGTATCCCCTTCTAACAAAGTCTGGGCTCCCTGATGGACAGTAGCCTTTCCACA
AAGGCAACTTAGGAAGCACGTCTCAGAAATGTCAGCAATCTTAGGACTCTCTAAAATCAAGCAGGAATCT
GAGGATGGGGTATCCTCCATTTAAAAACAAAATCCTCGAGGATTAACCAGGAAAACGGGATGAACACTGA
CAGAGGCATTTTCCAAAGGACATGCCTGAGGGGAGATTCTGTCAGGTTTTGTTTTGTTTTGCTTTTGTTT
TCTATTTCTTTTATATACCACATAAAAAGTATGTGGTACTTTTGTGCCATGTAATATGGGTCTGGAATTT
GAATGTGACTCAGAGAACTTGAGAGGAAGGAGCAAGCATCTATTGAACAAAGGCATTACAGCTCCACCCT
GTCCTTTGAGACTATCCCAAGAATAGCCTCTGCTCTACTTACCCAAGCTGCCTTGCAAAGGCCAGGCAGT
GCATTCATAAGCAAGACAGTCTCCATTTACCTTCGGAACTGACGTTTGTTTTAAAATGGATTATTTTCTT
ATTTAAGCTTCTCTGAGCTCAGTCTAGAAATGGCACAATTCAGTCTATAGGAGCATGTCAGATTGGTCTG
AGCAAAGTCATTTTCCTTTTCAACAAAGTAGGATTATTTATGACACAGTTTATAGGTACAGAAGAAGGAT
CTGGGAACCAAATAAAATTGGAGGAATTATCCATTTTTCAAGTGAGAAGCCTGGGGGGTCAAAAAATATG
TGTCTATAGTTCTGAATAATCAGGACAAATCAATGTTCTTTTTTATGTAAATACTCATTTTGAAGCCAAC
TCTTGATTAACCAAACAGATGGCAGAGAACCATAGCCAGATAATTCAGTTGTGAATAATCCAGAAATATG
TTCAACTTTCAAGATCTTTGTTTGAACATAAATGAGTCCAGTGTGCTAGGAATTTATAAATTCAAATTGA
ATATAGAAAACTCTACCCAGTTGAGATTGGAAAGTGGGAAAGTAGGCACATAGCCTATGGTCAGTGAGTG
ATAGTAGATCATTCCCTCGACCACCTGGTGGCTTTCTTCTCTGCCCAGGCTGTAGAGTTACAAGTGGGAG
CATTGTTTGTACAGCACTTGTAATGGGAGTCGACCTCTAGAAGTAAGCTTTGAGCTCAGGAATTCTTGGA
TCCTGTGCGAAGTTCCTATTCTTCAAATAGTATAGGAACTTCTTTCGGCCGGCCAAAAGCAACAGCCTGT
ACTTGCTGCCTTACCTTTCTCCATGGCGATGGGAACAGTTAATTTCCTAGGCCTTGACAGTCTAGCCTTT
GAGCACCTTCCCAGCATAAAAGATAAACTATAGAATACTGTCCTCAAACAGCAGATGCTATCCAGTGAGG
AAAACCATTGAAACCTCAAGTCAAGTTCCTGTGACCTTGTCCAATGGTCTTGGGGGTGGGGGAGTGATAT
TTCTGAATGAGTTGTTTCACAAAAGAGCTTGAGTGGACCCCGGGGATGAATAGGACCTTAAGGAGTCGTC
TAAGACCTCTCTTCTCTCCTCTTTTCTAGGCTGATTCCAACAAAACCAGAATTGATGAAGCCAACCAACG
TGCAACAAAGATGCTGGGAAGTGGTATAACTTCGTATAATGTATGCTATACGAAGTTATCAGGCTGATTA
ACTAGGGGGATCCGCTGTAAGTCTGCAGAAATTGATGATCTATTAAACAATAAAGATGTCCACTAAAATG
GAAGTTTTTCCTGTCATACTTTGTTAAGAAGGGTGAGAACAGAGTACCTACATTTTGAATGGAAGGATTG
GAGCTACGGGGGTGGGGGTGGGGTGGGATTAGATAAATGCCTGCTCTTTACTGAAGGCTCTTTACTATTG
CTTTATGATAATGTTTCATAGTTGGATATCATAATTTAAACAAGCAAAACCAAATTAAGGGCCAGCTCAT
TCCTCCCACTCATGATCTATAGATCTATAGATCTCTCGTGGGATCATTGTTTTTCTCTTGATTCCCACTT
TGTGGTTCTAAGTACTGTGGTTTCCAAATGTGTCAGTTTCATAGCCTGAAGAACGAGATCAGCAGCCTCT
GTTCCACATACACTTCATTCTCAGTATTGTTTTGCCAAGTTCTAATTCCATCAGAAAGCTTCATAACTTC
GTATAATGTATGCTATACGAAGTTATCACGGGCTAAGAGAGGTTCTGGAGCACCGGTGAAACAGACTTTG
AATTTTGACCTTCTCAAGTTGGCGGGAGACGTGGAGTCCAACCCAGGGCCCGTGAGCAAGGGCGAGGAGC
TGTTCACCGGGGTGGTGCCCATCCTGGTCGAGCTGGACGGCGACGTAAACGGCCACAAGTTCAGCGTGTC
CGGCGAGGGCGAGGGCGATGCCACCTACGGCAAGCTGACCCTGAAGTTCATCTGCACCACCGGCAAGCTG
CCCGTGCCCTGGCCCACCCTCGTGACCACCCTGACCTACGGCGTGCAGTGCTTCAGCCGCTACCCCGACC
ACATGAAGCAGCACGACTTCTTCAAGTCCGCCATGCCCGAAGGCTACGTCCAGGAGCGCACCATCTTCTT
CAAGGACGACGGCAACTACAAGACCCGCGCCGAGGTGAAGTTCGAGGGCGACACCCTGGTGAACCGCATC
GAGCTGAAGGGCATCGACTTCAAGGAGGACGGCAACATCCTGGGGCACAAGCTGGAGTACAACTACAACA
GCCACAACGTCTATATCATGGCCGACAAGCAGAAGAACGGCATCAAGGTGAACTTCAAGATCCGCCACAA
CATCGAGGACGGCAGCGTGCAGCTCGCCGACCACTACCAGCAGAACACCCCCATCGGCGACGGCCCCGTG
CTGCTGCCCGACAACCACTACCTGAGCACCCAGTCCGCCCTGAGCAAAGACCCCAACGAGAAGCGCGATC
ACATGGTCCTGCTGGAGTTCGTGACCGCCGCCGGGATCACTCTCGGCATGGACGAGCTGTACAAGTAACC
TCAGCTTCTAGAAATCACGTGAGCTTATCGATAATCAACCTCTGGATTACAAAATTTGTGAAAGATTGAC
TGGTATTCTTAACTATGTTGCTCCTTTTACGCTATGTGGATACGCTGCTTTAATGCCTTTGTATCATGCT
ATTGCTTCCCGTATGGCTTTCATTTTCTCCTCCTTGTATAAATCCTGGTTGCTGTCTCTTTATGAGGAGT
TGTGGCCCGTTGTCAGGCAACGTGGCGTGGTGTGCACTGTGTTTGCTGACGCAACCCCCACTGGTTGGGG
CATTGCCACCACCTGTCAGCTCCTTTCCGGGACTTTCGCTTTCCCCCTCCCTATTGCCACGGCGGAACTC
ATCGCCGCCTGCCTTGCCCGCTGCTGGACAGGGGCTCGGCTGTTGGGCACTGACAATTCCGTGGTGTTGT
CGGGGAAATCATCGTCCTTTCCTTGGCTGCTCGCCTGTGTTGCCACCTGGATTCTGCGCGGGACGTCCTT
CTGCTACGTCCCTTCGGCCCTCAATCCAGCGGACCTTCCTTCCCGCGGCCTGCTGCCGGCTCTGCGGCCT
CTTCCGCGTCTTCGCCTTCGCCCTCAGACGAGTCGGATCTCCCTTTGGGCCGCCTCCCCGCATCGATACC
GTGCCTCGACTGTGCCTTCTAGTTGCCAGCCATCTGTTGTTTGCCCCTCCCCCGTGCCTTCCTTGACCCT
GGAAGGTGCCACTCCCACTGTCCTTTCCTAATAAAATGAGGAAATTGCATCGCATTGTCTGAGTAGGTGT
CATTCTATTCTGGGGGGTGGGGTGGGGCAGGACAGCAAGGGGGAGGATTGGGAAGACAATAGCAGGCATG
CTGGGGAGGCGCGCCGTAAAAGCTTGGCATAGATCTTATTGCAGAAGCCATATGTTTTAGGTGCCAGGGC
GTGCCCTTGGGCTCCCCGGGCGCGTTTGGATGCATTTATCGAATTCTACCGGGTAGGGGAGGCGCTTTTC
CCAAGGCAGTCTGGAGCATGCGCTTTAGCAGCCCCGCTGGGCACTTGGCGCTACACAAGTGGCCTCTGGC
CTCGCACACATTCCACATCCACCGGTAGGCGCCAACCGGCTCCGTTCTTTGGTGGCCCCTTCGCGCCACC
TTCTACTCCTCCCCTAGTCAGGAAGTTCCCCCCCGCCCCGCAGCTCGCGTCGTGCAGGACGTGACAAATG
GAAGTAGCACGTCTCACTAGTCTCGTGCAGATGGACAGCACCGCTGAGCAATGGAAGCGGGTAGGCCTTT
GGGGCAGCGGCCAATAGCAGCTTTGCTCCTTCGCTTTCTGGGCTCAGAGGCTGGGAAGGGGTGGGTCCGG
GGGCGGGCTCAGGGGCGGGCTCAGGGGCGGGGCGGGCGCCCGAAGGTCCTCCGGAGGCCCGGCATTCTGC
ACGCTTCAAAAGCGCACGTCTGCCGCGCTGTTCTCCTCTTCCTCATCTCCGGGCCTTTCGACCTGCAGCA
GCACGTGTTGACAATTAATCATCGGCATAGTATATCGGCATAGTATAATACGACAAGGTGAGGAACTAAA
CCATGGGATCGGCCATTGAACAAGATGGATTGCACGCAGGTTCTCCGGCCGCTTGGGTGGAGAGGCTATT
CGGCTATGACTGGGCACAACAGACGATCGGCTGCTCTGATGCCGCCGTGTTCCGGCTGTCAGCGCAGGGG
CGCCCGGTTCTTTTTGTCAAGACCGACCTGTCCGGTGCCCTGAATGAACTGCAGGACGAGGCAGCGCGGC
TATCGTGGCTGGCCACGACGGGCGTTCCTTGCGCAGCTGTGCTCGACGTTGTCACTGAAGCGGGAAGGGA
CTGGCTGCTATTGGGCGAAGTGCCGGGGCAGGATCTCCTGTCATCTCACCTTGCTCCTGCCGAGAAAGTA
TCCATCATGGCTGATGCAATGCGGCGGCTGCATACGCTTGATCCGGCTACCTGCCCATTCGACCACCAAG
CGAAACATCGCATCGAGCGAGCACGTACTCGGATGGAAGCCGGTCTTGTCGATCAGGATGATCTGGACGA
AGAGCATCAGGGGCTCGCGCCAGCCGAACTGTTCGCCAGGCTCAAGGCGCGCATGCCCGACGGCGAGGAT
CTCGTCGTGACCCATGGCGATGCCTGCTTGCCGAATATCATGGTGGAAAATGGCCGCTTTTCTGGATTCA
TCGACTGTGGCCGGCTGGGTGTGGCGGACCGCTATCAGGACATAGCGTTGGCTACCCGTGATATTGCTGA
AGAGCTTGGCGGCGAATGGGCTGACCGCTTCCTCGTGCTTTACGGTATCGCCGCTCCCGATTCGCAGCGC
ATCGCCTTCTATCGCCTTCTTGACGAGTTCTTCTGAGGGGATCCGCTGTAAGTCTGCAGAAATTGATGAT
CTATTAAACAATAAAGATGTCCACTAAAATGGAAGTTTTTCCTGTCATACTTTGTTAAGAAGGGTGAGAA
CAGAGTACCTACATTTTGAATGGAAGGATTGGAGCTACGGGGGTGGGGGTGGGGTGGGATTAGATAAATG
CCTGCTCTTTACTGAAGGCTCTTTACTATTGCTTTATGATAATGTTTCATAGTTGGATATCATAATTTAA
ACAAGCAAAACCAAATTAAGGGCCAGCTCATTCCTCCCACTCATGATCTATAGATCTATAGATCTCTCGT
GGGATCATTGTTTTTCTCTTGATTCCCACTTTGTGGTTCTAAGTACTGTGGTTTCCAAATGTGTCAGTTT
CATAGCCTGAAGAACGAGATCAGCAGCCTCTGTTCCACATACACTTCATTCTCAGTATTGTTTTGCCAAG
TTCTAATTCCATCAGAAAGCTTACCTAGGCCTGAATCGAAGTTCCTATTCTTCAAAAGGTATAGGAACTT
CGGTTACAAGACAGGTTTAAGGAGACCAATAGAAACTGGGCATGTGGAGACAGAGAAGACTCTTGGGTTT
CTGATAGGCACTGACTCTCTCTGCCTATTGGTCTATTTTCCCACCCTTAGGCGTCCGTCGCGCAGGCTCT
CGATGAGCTGATGCTTTGGGCCGAGGACTGCCCCGAAGTCCGGCACCTCGTGCACGCGGATTTCGGCTCC
AACAATGTCCTGACGGACAATGGCCGCATAACAGCGGTCATTGACTGGAGCGAGGCGATGTTCGGGGATT
CCCAATACGAGGTCGCCAACATCTTCTTCTGGAGGCCGTGGTTGGCTTGTATGGAGCAGCAGACGCGCTA
CTTCGAGCGGAGGCATCCGGAGCTTGCAGGATCGCCGCGGCTCCGGGCGTATATGCTCCGCATTGGTCTT
GACCAACTCTATCAGAGCTTGGTTGACGGCAATTTCGATGATGCAGCTTGGGCGCAGGGTCGATGCGACG
CAATCGTCCGATCCGGAGCCGGGACTGTCGGGCGTACACAAATCGCCCGCAGAAGCGCGGCCGTCTGGAC
CGATGGCTGTGTAGAAGTACTCGCCGATAGTGGAAACCGACGCCCCAGCACTCGTCCGAGGGCAAAGGAA
TAGTGATCATAATCAGCCATACCACATTTGTAGAGGTTTTACTTGCTTTAAAAAACCTCCCACACCTCCC
CCTGAACCTGAAACATAAAATGAATGCAATTGTTGTTGTTAACTTGTTTATTGCAGCTTATAATGGTTAC
AAATAAAGCAATAGCATCACAAATTTCACAAATAAAGCATTTTTTTCACTGCATTCTAGTTGTGGTTTGT
CCAAACTCATCAATGTATCTTACCCCAACTGGGGTAACCTTTGAGTTCTCTCAGTTGGGGGAAAGGCGCG
GCCGCGATCTTTTGTCTCTCTCTCCTCAAATAAACTGATGCCTTAAATGGCTGTCTGAGCATCCCAGTCT
AAGGGTGTCCCAGCTAAGGTGACTCCTTCCTGAGATTTCTGCCATCACCCAAGCATCTCTCCTGAGCACT
ACCATAGAGAAATGTGCTGCCTTCCACCTCCATCATCTTTGAGTTCCTCCTTCTTCAGTGAAATGTGCCC
TTAGCACTTAAACCCTGGTTTTTCTCAATGGAGAGCAAGGTGCCACATGTCAACTTATAAGACTGCTGAA
GTGCATCGTATTCTTCACGGATCATTCTATTTTCCCGCAAACTAAAAATAAGATTTTTGCAGAAAATACT
ACGCTCCTAACTACCCAGTAGTAAGTTGTAAATGAAATACTAAGCAGTTAAGGTTTCTCTGAGCCCTGTT
CTCATGTATGTAAACAATATAGCTACAATAATCTCTTGCCTTATATTTTACAGGGTAGATCTAAAGGTAT
TATATCCATTAAAATGCCTTATAAAGACATGTGCCACTAGGTGGACACAGGGACAGGAAACAATCACACC
CACCGAGGAGGTTAAAAACAGATCATCCTAGCCATTTCTAATCAGAAAACCTATCATCATTTATATTGGT
GTACGATGTTCTCACATGATTTCACTTAGATATAGATAAATTAGTTTCATATCTAGGATGTTCCATGCCC
TTATCAGATCTACCAGAACAGCTCCTAGATTTCCATGTTCCTAACTGGTGGTAATTGTATCTAAAATGTG
CTACATTTTCACCAGTAAAGTATAGTCAGTCTCTGACTTCCACTCAAATGTCAGTGAAGTCAAGTGTTGC
TCTGAAAACTAGGAGCAATTGATTATGATACTGTGAGAAACAAATGCTGTTATCCCATACAGTTGTTTCC
AAATTGCCTAGCATCAGTACTCCTGCTGATACTTTTAATGATACTGGAAAGCAGGCAACATGATCTGAGG
AATACAGTTCTTAGTGATTGCTATATAACAGGTTGCCCAAGCCGCAATATCTTAAAATCCTAAACAACTT
ATTTAGCTCTCAGTTCTTTGGCATTTAAGTTAGGTCTGGCAGAAAGTTTTAATCTTGGCTAGTCTGTAAT
TGTGGTCAACTGTCGCTCCACTGGGAACCAGTGGGCCATCTCTTGCTGAGCCTTCCTCTGGCTCCATATG
ACCTTTCCTTCTGCAGCAAGCCATTTAGAGATTGTTAATATCCTCTTCAAAGCAAGGCTACTCGCTTTGG
CCACATCATATTGGCCAATGTAACTCTCACACCAATCCACATCCAAGGATGAGGAAACAGATTCAACCTC
TTGGGAAAACTTCCAGATCACTTAACCAAGGTTATAGATGCTGTGCTGCTGAACGGAAAGGCTGCCTTCA
CAATTACTCTGAAATTCTCAGAGATATAAAGAGTTCTTTCTCTCCTCTGGGTCCTCGGAGTCTAATAAAA
GGAAAGGTTAAGACAGAGTTGTCTCTGTCTTAGAAAAGACCCTGGATGGATATTCTCCACAGGAGCACAA
GAAGGATTGGAATATCAGAAGTAATAGAGCTGGCGCGTGCTAACAGAATGTGGTAGCCTGTTGATGAAAC
TGACCTTAATCCTGAAATGTCAAAACTAATCCTACTCCTCCAAAGCAAGAGGATTGTAGCCACTACCCTT
AAACCCTAAATACCCAGAGCTTGGAAGAAAGCATTTTAACATACAAAATGGGATTGGCTCCTCAGCTAGC
ACTTGATAAGTACCTCTTGTCTGAAACTTCTGTGCCTTCCTTCCCATCTTTTATTTGTTGCTATTTTGTG
AAGATTTACACTAGATTTTATTTTCTTGTGGGAGTCTTTATTTTGCTTTTCTTACCAAGCTTTTCTGTTC
AAAAATATACTGTTCTCTTTGCTAACGGGGCAAACGAGACTGATTAGTCAAGGATGAAGATGAAATTATG
TGTGTCAGAGACAGCTTAAGTATATACAAGATGTTTCCTGGGTGTCTGGAGGCGTGGGGTGTAGGAGGTG
ACTGCTGTCTTCCATGGCACCAGCTTGCTTCTTAAAGGAACCGTGACAATTGCCAGTTTAAAAAGGATGA
AGGGAGTGCCAATGGCATGTGGTTTTAAGTTGTCAGAGGCTGCATAAATAGAAAACTCTAGAGACCTAAA
TCTATGCACTCATTTGTTATTAAAGGCAAAACTCCAAACTAGGCCAAATACATCCTTTAATAAGTTTCAG
ATTTTATACCCCCGACCAAAAATCTCCTTGTTTTCCATGATTGTAGCATCCTTGAATTTCTATTCTCTGA
ATTTATACACCTTCAGTGCAGGTAGTCTGGCTCCTCAACCTTCAGACTAACGAGTGGTTCTTGGGTGGCT
ATTCCTCAACCAACTGTCCTAGCCTCATTTTATTCCAGAACAATAACTGCAAACCAAAAAGAAACTTTGG
AGTGCCTTGGAAATGCTTTTCCTTAGGTAGAGGATAGTGCAGTCTGGTCCCTCGGAATATAAAACTTCAA
TAAAGAAGTGCATCTGGGAATGTGAGTTCAGAGACAGGAGAGAGGGATGGAAAAATGTAAAGACTCCTTG
GGAAGTGATGCCAAGGAGGTATGATGAAGTGAGCCAAGTTATTAGGTACCTGGGCATTTGGGTCTGAGAG
ATAGCAGAGAAGCAGGTGGAATGTGAATCAAGGCTATTTTCCTGGGCAAAGACATGGAGAGGCACTTTCT
TTGGCCATGTATTGTCATGGGGTAGCATTGAGACCTTCTACGTGACTTGTGCACTTGAAAACCCAAAACA
GTACTATACCAACAGGACCAACATGACAGGTGAAGCTGAGGTGCACAGAGCCAATTCATCCTTCTGTAAG
CGTGTTAAGGTCTGTTTGAAACTTATTGCCAGCACTATGATTGGTATGGCATCAGATCAAAAGAATTTGA
AGGTACATATAAGGAGCATTGCTGTGAGAAAAACATGAAGGAAAATCAAGCCAGCAAGGTCCCCATCACA
GCCTAACATCCAGCTATTAAGATTGCTTTCTGGCTCAACCCTAGATGGACCATTCATATCCCAAAAGTTC
CTCAATTGCCTGCTCCACCTACAGAGTTTTAACTGAGATTTTATTTGAAAGAGCTCTGCTGGTAAAACAA
AAAATACAAAAAGCAGGGAAGAAGAAGGAAAGAAACATTTTGTTATTATTTTGGAAGTATTTGTTTGTTT
TAAGACAGGATCTTCATCTGTTACCAAGGCTACATAGAAACTCACTATATCAGCCAGGCTGGTCTCGTAT
TCATAGTAATAACCCTATCTCCTGCCACGACTAGAATGATATCCACTTCTGTAGGACAATTTGGAGGACA
GATGTTGTTGTTGGATTAAAGATATGGATGAGCACAAAAAAGTAAATAATTAAAAATAAAAATGTTTTTT
AAAAGGCAGAAAAATGATTTAATTGTGTTTGCCTAGATTATGAAATCCAAAAGCTGGAGAATGTACGTGA
AGTAAAAGACAAGGAAGGGATAGGCAGAGGCTAGGGTAAAATGATCATTCTAGAAGATAGCACAGGTGAC
TCGACACAGTGATAGTCTATGGATGAAAACGCATCGTCAAAGCAAGCATAGTCAAGAAGTCAACAGTAGT
GATAGACACATTGCCTGCCCCAGGCAGGTAGGACAGAAAGATGCGTATAAAGCACACAAACAGGGCTTTT
ATTTGCATAGCAGGAAAGCACATTCTAATCTAAGGATTACTTTCCTGGGATCAGCTTATATTCACAGTTC
ATAAAGAAAGATGGCAGGCACCATTTACAAGGTTAGAAGAGTTGGACTGCTTGACTTGAGTCATAGGTTT
TGCCTGAAAAAGAAAAGGGAAGAGGAAATGATACTTCGAAGGTGTACAGCATACAATCGATTGGACTCGC
GAAGGTTCTCGAGACGCGTCTCGACGTTTAAACTTAATTAACACCGCGGTGGAGCTCCAGCTTTTGTCCC
CTTTAGTGAGGGTTAATTGCGCGCTTGGCGTAATCATGGTCATAGCTGTTTCCTGTGTGAAATTGTTATC
CGCTCACAATTCCACACAACATACGAGCCGGAAGCATAAAGTGTAAAGCCTGGGGTGCCTAATGAGTGAG
CTAACTCACATTAATTGCGTTGCGCTCACTGCCCGCTTTCCAGTCGGGAAACCTGTCGTGCCAGCTGCAT
TAATGAATCGGCCAACGCGCGGGGAGAGGCGGTTTGCGTATTGGGCGCTCTTCCGCTTCCTCGCTCACTG
ACTCGCTGCGCTCGGTCGTTCGGCTGCGGCGAGCGGTATCAGCTCACTCAAAGGCGGTAATACGGTTATC
CACAGAATCAGGGGATAACGCAGGAAAGAACATGTGAGCAAAAGGCCAGCAAAAGGCCAGGAACCGTAAA
AAGGCCGCGTTGCTGGCGTTTTTCCATAGGCTCCGCCCCCCTGACGAGCATCACAAAAATCGACGCTCAA
GTCAGAGGTGGCGAAACCCGACAGGACTATAAAGATACCAGGCGTTTCCCCCTGGAAGCTCCCTCGTGCG
CTCTCCTGTTCCGACCCTGCCGCTTACCGGATACCTGTCCGCCTTTCTCCCTTCGGGAAGCGTGGCGCTT
TCTCATAGCTCACGCTGTAGGTATCTCAGTTCGGTGTAGGTCGTTCGCTCCAAGCTGGGCTGTGTGCACG
AACCCCCCGTTCAGCCCGACCGCTGCGCCTTATCCGGTAACTATCGTCTTGAGTCCAACCCGGTAAGACA
CGACTTATCGCCACTGGCAGCAGCCACTGGTAACAGGATTAGCAGAGCGAGGTATGTAGGCGGTGCTACA
GAGTTCTTGAAGTGGTGGCCTAACTACGGCTACACTAGAAGGACAGTATTTGGTATCTGCGCTCTGCTGA
AGCCAGTTACCTTCGGAAAAAGAGTTGGTAGCTCTTGATCCGGCAAACAAACCACCGCTGGTAGCGGTGG
TTTTTTTGTTTGCAAGCAGCAGATTACGCGCAGAAAAAAAGGATCTCAAGAAGATCCTTTGATCTTTTCT
ACGGGGTCTGACGCTCAGTGGAACGAAAACTCACGTTAAGGGATTTTGGTCATGAGATTATCAAAAAGGA
TCTTCACCTAGATCCTTTTAAATTAAAAATGAAGTTTTAAATCAATCTAAAGTATATATGAGTAAACTTG
GTCTGACAGTTACCAATGCTTAATCAGTGAGGCACCTATCTCAGCGATCTGTCTATTTCGTTCATCCATA
GTTGCCTGACTCCCCGTCGTGTAGATAACTACGATACGGGAGGGCTTACCATCTGGCCCCAGTGCTGCAA
TGATACCGCGAGACCCACGCTCACCGGCTCCAGATTTATCAGCAATAAACCAGCCAGCCGGAAGGGCCGA
GCGCAGAAGTGGTCCTGCAACTTTATCCGCCTCCATCCAGTCTATTAATTGTTGCCGGGAAGCTAGAGTA
AGTAGTTCGCCAGTTAATAGTTTGCGCAACGTTGTTGCCATTGCTACAGGCATCGTGGTGTCACGCTCGT
CGTTTGGTATGGCTTCATTCAGCTCCGGTTCCCAACGATCAAGGCGAGTTACATGATCCCCCATGTTGTG
CAAAAAAGCGGTTAGCTCCTTCGGTCCTCCGATCGTTGTCAGAAGTAAGTTGGCCGCAGTGTTATCACTC
ATGGTTATGGCAGCACTGCATAATTCTCTTACTGTCATGCCATCCGTAAGATGCTTTTCTGTGACTGGTG
AGTACTCAACCAAGTCATTCTGAGAATAGTGTATGCGGCGACCGAGTTGCTCTTGCCCGGCGTCAATACG
GGATAATACCGCGCCACATAGCAGAACTTTAAAAGTGCTCATCATTGGAAAACGTTCTTCGGGGCGAAAA
CTCTCAAGGATCTTACCGCTGTTGAGATCCAGTTCGATGTAACCCACTCGTGCACCCAACTGATCTTCAG
CATCTTTTACTTTCACCAGCGTTTCTGGGTGAGCAAAAACAGGAAGGCAAAATGCCGCAAAAAAGGGAAT
AAGGGCGACACGGAAATGTTGAATACTCATACTCTTCCTTTTTCAATATTATTGAAGCATTTATCAGGGT
TATTGTCTCATGAGCGGATACATATTTGAATGTATTTAGAAAAATAAACAAATAGGGGTTCCGCGCACAT
TTCCCCGAAAAGTGCCAC
