>Addgene plasmid #61575 | Snap25-LSL-2A-GFP targeting vector | addgene partial sequence | sequence record 104180 | EGFP-N 5'-CGTCGCCGTCCAGCTCGACCAG-3'
CGGGCCCTGGGTTGGACTCCACGTCTCCCGCCAACTTGAGAAGGTCAAAATTCAAAGTCTGTTTCACCGG
TGCTCCAGAACCTCTCTTAGCCCGTGATAACTTCGTATAGCATACATTATACGAAGTTATGAAGCTTTCT
GATGGAATTAGAACTTGGCAAAACAATACTGAGAATGAAGTGTATGTGGAACAGAGGCTGCTGATCTCGT
TCTTCAGGCTATGAAACTGACACATTTGGAAACCACAGTACTTAGAACCACAAAGTGGGAATCAAGAGAA
AAACAATGATCCCACGAGAGATCTATAGATCTATAGATCATGAGTGGGAGGAATGAGCTGGCCCTTAATT
TGGTTTTGCTTGTTTAAATTATGATATCCAACTATGAAACATTATCATAAAGCAATAGTAAAGAGCCTTC
AGTAAAGAGCAGGCATTTATCTAATCCCACCCCACCCCCACCCCCGTAGCTCCAATCCTTCCATTCAAAA
TGTAGGTACTCTGTTCTCACCCTTCTTAACAAAGTATGACAGGAAAAACTTCCATTTTAGTGGACATCTT
TATTGTTTAATAGATCATCAATTTCTGCAGACTTACAGCGGATCCCCCTAGTTAATCAGCCTGATAACTT
CGTATAGCATACATTATACGAAGTTATACCACTTCCCAGCATCTTTGTTGCACGTTGGTTGGCTTCATCA
ATTCTGGTTTTGTTGGAATCAGCCTAGAAAAGAGGAGAGAAGAGAGGTCTTAGACGACTCCTTAAGGTCC
TATTCATCC
