>Addgene plasmid #61575 | Snap25-LSL-2A-GFP targeting vector | addgene partial sequence | sequence record 104182 | EBV-rev 5'-GTGGTTTGTCCAAACTCATC-3'
AAGGCGCGGCCGCGATCTTTTGTCTCTCTCTCCTCAAATAAACTGATGCCTTAAATGGCTGTCTGAGCAT
CCCAGTCTAAGGGTGTCCCAGCTAAGGTGACTCCTTCCTGAGATTTCTGCCATCACCCAAGCATCTCTCC
TGAGCACTACCATAGAGAAATGTGCTGCCTTCCACCTCCATCATCTTTGAGTTCCTCCTTCTTCAGTGAA
ATGTGCCCTTAGCACTTAAACCCTGGTTTTTCTCAATGGAGAGCAAGGTGCCACATGTCAACTTATAAGA
CTGCTGAAGTGCATCGTATTCTTCACGGATCATTCTATTTTCCCGCAAACTAAAAATAAGATTTTTGCAG
AAAATACTACGCTCCTAACTACCCAGTAGTAAGTTGTAAATGAAATACTAAGCAGTTAAGGTTTCTCTGA
GCCCTGTTCTCATGTATGTAAACAATATAGCTACAATAATCTCTTGCCTTATATTTTACAGGGTAGATCT
AAAGGTATTATATCCATTAAAATGCCTTATAAAGACATGTGCCACTAGGTGGACACAGGGACAGGAAACA
ATCACACCCACCGAGGAGGTTAAAAACAGATCATCCTAGCCATTTCTAATCAGAAAACCTATCATCATTT
ATATTGGTGTACGATGTTCTCACATGATTTCACTTAGATATAGATAAATTAGTTTCATATCTAGGATGTT
CCATGCCCTTATCAGATCTACCAGAACAGCTCCTAGATTTCCATGTTCCTAACTGGTGGTAATTGTATCT
AAAATGTGCTACATT
