>Addgene plasmid #61575 | Snap25-LSL-2A-GFP targeting vector | addgene partial sequence | sequence record 104185 | WPRE-R 5'-CATAGCGTAAAAGGAGCAACA-3'
AGGTTGATTATCGATAAGCTCACGTGATTTCTAGAAGCTGAGGTTACTTGTACAGCTCGTCCATGCCGAG
AGTGATCCCGGCGGCGGTCACGAACTCCAGCAGGACCATGTGATCGCGCTTCTCGTTGGGGTCTTTGCTC
AGGGCGGACTGGGTGCTCAGGTAGTGGTTGTCGGGCAGCAGCACGGGGCCGTCGCCGATGGGGGTGTTCT
GCTGGTAGTGGTCGGCGAGCTGCACGCTGCCGTCCTCGATGTTGTGGCGGATCTTGAAGTTCACCTTGAT
GCCGTTCTTCTGCTTGTCGGCCATGATATAGACGTTGTGGCTGTTGTAGTTGTACTCCAGCTTGTGCCCC
AGGATGTTGCCGTCCTCCTTGAAGTCGATGCCCTTCAGCTCGATGCGGTTCACCAGGGTGTCGCCCTCGA
ACTTCACCTCGGCGCGGGTCTTGTAGTTGCCGTCGTCCTTGAAGAAGATGGTGCGCTCCTGGACGTAGCC
TTCGGGCATGGCGGACTTGAAGAAGTCGTGCTGCTTCATGTGGTCGGGGTAGCGGCTGAAGCACTGCACG
CCGTAGGTCAGGGTGGTCACGAGGGTGGGCCAGGGCACGGGCAGCTTGCCGGTGGTGCAGATGAACTTCA
GGGTCAGCTTGCCGTAGGTGGCATCGCCCTCGCCCTCGCCGGACACGCTGAACTTGTGGCCGTTTACGTC
GCCGTCCAGCTCGACCAGGATGGGCACCACCCCGGTG
