>Addgene plasmid #61575 | Snap25-LSL-2A-GFP targeting vector | addgene partial sequence | sequence record 104189 | M13pUC-Fwd 5'-CCCAGTCACGACGTTGTAAAACG-3'
CTATAGGGCGAATTGGGTACCAACGCCGGCGTTATCCAGAAGCGATCGCAGGTCAGCTTCTCAGGGCACA
GAGCAGGGGAAGTCAAAGACCTGATTTAGAGTAGGAAAAGGAGGAAAAAGTGGAATACACATTAACCACT
TCTTTTGAGATCTAGAAGCATAAATAAATAAATAAATAAATAAATAAATAAATACCTATTTTAAAAGCTC
AAATTATATGTCAGCCAATATCTTGGCCTGAGGAAAGGAAACCACTAAGCAGAAAAACAGCCAAATATTT
TCTATGACAAAGGAAAGATTAAAGTTATTATATTTTTGGGCATGCTCCCCCCAATTCATTCCATACAACC
ACCAGTTTGTTTTAACCAGAAAAGCGTAATTTTGTCAAAGAAAGTGTAAGCCTTATCAATTAAAACAGTT
TAGACTTATTACATATCAACAAACAGTTCTCAACCTGTGAGTTATAACTGCTTTAGCAAACCTCTGTCTC
CAGAAATAATTACAGTACAATTGAAAACAGTAGCAAAATTGTACTTATGATGTAGCAACAAAAATAATTT
TCTATTACATGAGAATCTGCATTAAAGGATTGCAGCATGAAGCAGGCTGAGAATCAATGATATACACTGT
TATACCAGAACTCAGCATAGGTGAAGATATTTGTCTTCCTAATTATTTATCTCTAAGTTATTGTAGTTAT
TGGCCAATCAATTATGCTGGTATTCAA
