>Addgene plasmid #61575 | Snap25-LSL-2A-GFP targeting vector | addgene partial sequence | sequence record 104192 | M13pUC-Rev 5'-AGCGGATAACAATTTCACACAGG-3'
AGCGCGCAATTAACCCTCACTAAAGGGGACAAAAGCTGGAGCTCCACCGCGGTGTTAATTAAGTTTAAAC
GTCGAGACGCGTCTCGAGAACCTTCGCGAGTCCAATCGATTGTATGCTGTACACCTTCGAAGTATCATTT
CCTCTTCCCTTTTCTTTTTCAGGCAAAACCTATGACTCAAGTCAAGCAGTCCAACTCTTCTAACCTTGTA
AATGGTGCCTGCCATCTTTCTTTATGAACTGTGAATATAAGCTGATCCCAGGAAAGTAATCCTTAGATTA
GAATGTGCTTTCCTGCTATGCAAATAAAAGCCCTGTTTGTGTGCTTTATACGCATCTTTCTGTCCTACCT
GCCTGGGGCAGGCAATGTGTCTATCACTACTGTTGACTTCTTGACTATGCTTGCTTTGACGATGCGTTTT
CATCCATAGACTATCACTGTGTCGAGTCACCTGTGCTATCTTCTAGAATGATCATTTTACCCTAGCCTCT
GCCTATCCCTTCCTTGTCTTTTACTTCACGTACATTCTCCAGCTTTTGGATTTCATAATCTAGGCAAACA
CAATTAAATCATTTTTCTGCCTTTTAAAAAACATTTTTATTTTTAATTATTTACTTTTTTGTGCTCATCC
ATATCTTTAATCCAACAACAACATCTGTCCTCCAAATTGTCCTACAGAAGTGGATATCATTCTAGTCGTG
G
